Addgene plasmid #187172: TALED_Right-stuffer-1397N
Purpose: original vector to make all constructs
Depositing lab: Jin-Soo Kim. Depositing organization: Institute for Basic Science. Publication: Targeted A-to-G base editing in human mitochondrial DNA with programmable deaminases. Cho SI, Lee S, Mok YG, Lim K, Lee J, Lee JM, Chung E, Kim JS. Cell. 2022 May 12;185(10):1764-1776.e12. doi: 10.1016/j.cell.2022.03.039. Epub 2022 Apr 25. PubMed 35472302.
Backbone
  Vector backbone: p3s
  Backbone size w/o insert (bp): 3726
  Total vector size (bp): 6306
  Vector type: Mammalian Expression
Growth in bacteria
  Bacterial resistance: Ampicillin, 100 μg/mL
  Growth temperature: 37°C
  Growth strain: DH5alpha
  Copy number: High Copy
Gene/Insert
  Gene/Insert name: Right-stuffer-1397N
  Species: Synthetic
  Insert size (bp): 2580
  Promoter: pCMV
  Cloning method: Gibson Cloning
  Sequencing primers: 5′ CGCAAATGGGCGGTAGGCGTG; 3′ TAGAAGGCACAGTCGAGG
Terms and licenses: Academic/Nonprofit Terms; Industry Terms: Not Available to Industry
How to cite: TALED_Right-stuffer-1397N was a gift from Jin-Soo Kim (Addgene plasmid # 187172 ; http://n2t.net/addgene:187172 ; RRID:Addgene_187172)
