[The description below was written by a language model from this plasmid's Addgene catalogue record and pLannotate feature annotations shown in this document.]
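Description:
TALED_Right-stuffer-1397N is a mammalian expression plasmid built on the p3s backbone. It serves as a parental scaffold for assembling the right-hand arm of TALED (TALE-linked deaminase) constructs, which were developed for programmable A-to-G base editing in human mitochondrial DNA. The catalogue describes it simply as the original vector from which all the other constructs were made. It is propagated in E. coli through a high-copy ColE1/pUC-type origin and selected with ampicillin (AmpR under its own bla promoter). The sequenced record is 6,270 nt, slightly shorter than the 6,306 bp listed in the catalogue. Only fragments of an SV40 promoter and a ble gene are annotated upstream of an SV40 poly(A) signal, so no intact mammalian selection marker is evident. Short bom, lac promoter/operator and lacI fragments appear to be backbone remnants.

The synthetic insert is expressed from the CMV enhancer/promoter and terminated by the bGH polyadenylation signal, with T7 and SP6 promoters flanking the cassette. Reading 5′ to 3′, the annotated coding elements begin with a COX8A fragment, consistent with a mitochondrial targeting sequence. This is followed by a FLAG epitope and an N-terminal TALE segment (matched to Xanthomonas avrXa10). Next come mRFP1 and EGFP sequences, which presumably make up the "stuffer" that occupies the position where a custom TALE repeat array would be inserted. The record does not state the replacement method or whether the fluorescent proteins are expressed in frame. Downstream lies a fragment of DddA, the Burkholderia double-stranded DNA cytidine deaminase toxin. The "1397N" in the name suggests that this fragment is the N-terminal half of DddA split at position 1397, which would need a complementary half on a partner left-arm construct to reconstitute activity. No adenine deaminase is annotated in this feature table.
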