Features (pLannotate 1.2.2; 23 found; start..end, strand, type, name):
     28..80      -  misc_feature   bom (fragment): basis of mobility region from pBR322
    235..614     +  enhancer       CMV enhancer: human cytomegalovirus immediate early enhancer
    615..818     +  promoter       CMV promoter: human cytomegalovirus (CMV) immediate early promoter
    814..847     +  LTR            5' LTR (truncated) (fragment): truncated 5' long terminal repeat (LTR) from HIV-1
    863..881     +  promoter       T7 promoter: promoter for bacteriophage T7 RNA polymerase
    891..974     +  CDS            COX8A (fragment): COX8A_HUMAN - Also known as COX8, COX8L. Experimental evidence at protein level: Swiss-Prot protein existence level 1. Component of the cytochrome c oxidase, the last enzyme in the mitochondrial electron transport chain which drives oxidative phosphorylation. The respiratory chain contains 3 multisubunit complexes succinate dehydrogenase (complex II, CII), ubiquinol- cytochrome c oxidoreductase (cytochrome b-c1 complex, complex III, CIII) and cytochrome c oxidase (complex IV, CIV), that cooperate to transfer electrons derived from NADH and succinate to molecular oxygen, creating an electrochem
   1017..1041    +  CDS            2xFLAG (fragment): two tandem FLAG® epitope tags
   1056..1457    +  CDS            avrXa10 (fragment): AVX10_XANOO - Experimental evidence at protein level: Swiss-Prot protein existence level 1. Avirulence protein. Induces the hypersensitive response (HR)in rice plants carrying the resistance gene Xa10. Activity depends on the presence of the core repeat domains; replacement with repeat domains from other proteins (AvrBs3 of X.euvesicatoria (AC P14727) or AvrXa7 of this organism) does not elicit the HR. Probably acts as a transcription factor in its host plant (rice) to induce plant resistance or disease. From Xanthomonas oryzae pv. oryzae.
   1466..2140    +  CDS            mRFP1: mRFP1 is a basic (constitutively fluorescent) red fluorescent protein published in 2002, derived from Discosoma sp.. It is reported to be a somewhat slowly-maturing monomer with low acid sensitivity.
   2182..2898    +  CDS            EGFP: the original enhanced GFP (Yang et al., 1996) mammalian codon-optimized
   3102..3428    +  CDS            dddA (fragment): DDDA_BURC1 - Experimental evidence at protein level: Swiss-Prot protein existence level 1. Toxic component of a toxin-immunity protein module, which functions as a cellular contact-dependent growth inhibition (CDI) system. CDI modules allow bacteria to communicate with and inhibit the growth of closely related neighboring bacteria in a contact-dependent fashion. Bacteria that have this module inhibit or kill bacteria without it, giving them a growth advantage. Probably specifically inhibited by cognate immunity protein DddI (Probable). The C-terminal 163 residue fragment has double-stranded DN
   3444..3462    -  promoter       SP6 promoter: promoter for bacteriophage SP6 RNA polymerase
   3488..3712    +  polyA_signal   bGH poly(A) signal: bovine growth hormone polyadenylation signal
   3716..3737    +  promoter       SV40 promoter (fragment): SV40 enhancer and early promoter
   3790..3948    +  CDS            ble (fragment): BLE_KLEPN - Experimental evidence at protein level: Swiss-Prot protein existence level 1. Binding protein with a strong affinity to the bleomycin family of antibiotics. Binds to CL990; an antimitotic-antibiotic compound. From Klebsiella pneumoniae.
   3943..4064    +  polyA_signal   SV40 poly(A) signal: SV40 polyadenylation signal
   4137..4153    -  protein_bind   lac operator: The lac repressor binds to the lac operator to inhibit transcription in E. coli. This inhibition can be relieved by adding lactose or isopropyl-β-D-thiogalactopyranoside (IPTG). lac repressor encoded by lacI
   4161..4191    -  promoter       lac promoter: promoter for the E. coli lac operon
   4206..4227    -  protein_bind   CAP binding site: CAP binding activates transcription in the presence of cAMP. E. coli catabolite activator protein
   4240..4332    -  CDS            lacI (fragment): lac repressor; lacI; The lac repressor binds to the lac operator to inhibit transcription in E. coli. This inhibition can be relieved by adding lactose or isopropyl-β-D-thiogalactopyranoside (IPTG).
   4515..5103    -  rep_origin     ori: high-copy-number ColE1/pMB1/pBR322/pUC origin of replication
   5274..6134    -  CDS            AmpR: β-lactamase; bla; confers resistance to ampicillin, carbenicillin, and related antibiotics
   6135..6239    -  promoter       AmpR promoter: bla
>Addgene plasmid #187172 | TALED_Right-stuffer-1397N | addgene full sequence | sequence record 368781 | Addgene NGS Result
GACGGATCGGGAGATCTCCCGATCCCCTATGGTGCACTCTCAGTACAATCTGCTCTGATGCCGCATAGTT
AAGCCAGTATCTGCTCCCTGCTTGTGTGTTGGAGGTCGCTGAGTAGTGCGCGAGCAAAATTTAAGCTACA
ACAAGGCAAGGCTTGACCGACAATTGCATGAAGAATCTGCTTAGGGTTAGGCGTTTTGCGCTGCTTCGCG
ATGTACGGGCCAGATATACGCGTTGACATTGATTATTGACTAGTTATTAATAGTAATCAATTACGGGGTC
ATTAGTTCATAGCCCATATATGGAGTTCCGCGTTACATAACTTACGGTAAATGGCCCGCCTGGCTGACCG
CCCAACGACCCCCGCCCATTGACGTCAATAATGACGTATGTTCCCATAGTAACGCCAATAGGGACTTTCC
ATTGACGTCAATGGGTGGACTATTTACGGTAAACTGCCCACTTGGCAGTACATCAAGTGTATCATATGCC
AAGTACGCCCCCTATTGACGTCAATGACGGTAAATGGCCCGCCTGGCATTATGCCCAGTACATGACCTTA
TGGGACTTTCCTACTTGGCAGTACATCTACGTATTAGTCATCGCTATTACCATGGTGATGCGGTTTTGGC
AGTACATCAATGGGCGTGGATAGCGGTTTGACTCACGGGGATTTCCAAGTCTCCACCCCATTGACGTCAA
TGGGAGTTTGTTTTGGCACCAAAATCAACGGGACTTTCCAAAATGTCGTAACAACTCCGCCCCATTGACG
CAAATGGGCGGTAGGCGTGTACGGTGGGAGGTCTATATAAGCAGAGCTCTCTGGCTAACTAGAGAACCCA
CTGCTTACTGGCTTATCGAAATTAATACGACTCACTATAGGGAGATGGCCTCTGTCTTGACACCACTCCT
GCTCAGGGGCCTGACTGGATCAGCTAGGCGGCTCCCCGTTCCTCGCGCAAAAATACACAGCCTGGACTAT
AAGGACCATGACGGTGATTACAAAGATCACGACATAGATTATAAGGATGATGATGATAAGGGGATCCGAA
TTCAAGATCTACGCACGCTCGGCTACAGCCAGCAGCAACAGGAGAAGATCAAACCGAAGGTTCGTTCGAC
AGTGGCGCAGCACCACGAGGCACTGGTCGGCCATGGGTTTACACACGCGCACATCGTTGCGCTCAGCCAA
CACCCGGCAGCGTTAGGGACCGTCGCTGTCAAGTATCAGGACATGATCGCAGCGTTGCCAGAGGCGACAC
ACGAAGCGATCGTTGGCGTCGGCAAACAGTGGTCCGGCGCACGCGCTCTGGAGGCCTTGCTCACGGTGGC
GGGAGAGTTGAGAGGTCCACCGTTACAGTTGGACACAGGCCAACTTCTCAAGATTGCAAAACGTGGCGGC
GTGACCGCAGTGGAGGCAGTGCATGCATGGCGCAATGCACTGACGGGTGCCCCCCTGAGGAGACGATGGC
CTCCTCCGAGGACGTCATCAAGGAGTTCATGCGCTTCAAGGTGCGCATGGAGGGCTCCGTGAACGGCCAC
GAGTTCGAGATCGAGGGCGAGGGCGAGGGCCGCCCCTACGAGGGCACCCAGACCGCCAAGCTGAAGGTGA
CCAAGGGCGGCCCCCTGCCCTTCGCCTGGGACATCCTGTCCCCTCAGTTCCAGTACGGCTCCAAGGCCTA
CGTGAAGCACCCCGCCGACATCCCCGACTACTTGAAGCTGTCCTTCCCCGAGGGCTTCAAGTGGGAGCGC
GTGATGAACTTCGAGGACGGCGGCGTGGTGACCGTGACCCAGGACTCCTCCCTGCAGGACGGCGAGTTCA
TCTACAAGGTGAAGCTGCGCGGCACCAACTTCCCCTCCGACGGCCCCGTAATGCAGAAGAAGACCATGGG
CTGGGAGGCCTCCACCGAGCGGATGTACCCCGAGGACGGCGCCCTGAAGGGCGAGATCAAGATGAGGCTG
AAGCTGAAGGACGGCGGCCACTACGACGCCGAGGTCAAGACCACCTACATGGCCAAGAAGCCCGTGCAGC
TGCCCGGCGCCTACAAGACCGACATCAAGCTGGACATCACCTCCCACAACGAGGACTACACCATCGTGGA
ACAGTACGAGCGCGCCGAGGGCCGCCACTCCACCGGCGCCGAATTCATGACATCAATTATTATACATCGG
AGGAGGATCCAGTGAGCAAGGGCGAGGAGCTGTTCACCGGGGTGGTGCCCATCCTGGTCGAGCTGGACGG
CGACGTAAACGGCCACAAGTTCAGCGTGTCCGGCGAGGGCGAGGGCGATGCCACCTACGGCAAGCTGACC
CTGAAGTTCATCTGCACCACCGGCAAGCTGCCCGTGCCCTGGCCCACCCTCGTGACCACCCTGACCTACG
GCGTGCAGTGCTTCAGCCGCTACCCCGACCACATGAAGCAGCACGACTTCTTCAAGTCCGCCATGCCCGA
AGGCTACGTCCAGGAGCGCACCATCTTCTTCAAGGACGACGGCAACTACAAGACCCGCGCCGAGGTGAAG
TTCGAGGGCGACACCCTGGTGAACCGCATCGAGCTGAAGGGCATCGACTTCAAGGAGGACGGCAACATCC
TGGGGCACAAGCTGGAGTACAACTACAACAGCCACAACGTCTATATCATGGCCGACAAGCAGAAGAACGG
CATCAAGGTGAACTTCAAGATCCGCCACAACATCGAGGACGGCAGCGTGCAGCTCGCCGACCACTACCAG
CAGAACACCCCCATCGGCGACGGCCCCGTGCTGCTGCCCGACAACCACTACCTGAGCACCCAGTCCGCCC
TGAGCAAAGACCCCAACGAGAAGCGCGATCACATGGTCCTGCTGGAGTTCGTGACCGCCGCCGGGATCAC
TCTCGGCATGGACGAGCTGTACAAGTAACGTCTCCCGGTCTGACTCCGGAACAGGTGGTGGCGATTGCAA
GCAACGGCGGCGGCAAACAGGCTCTAGAGAGCATTGTTGCCCAGCTCTCCAGACCTGATCCGGCGCTAGC
CGCGTTGACAAATGATCATCTTGTTGCTCTTGCTTGTCTTGGCGGACGACCTGCCCTGGATGCTGTGAAA
AAGGGGTTGGGGGGCTCTGGATCAGGTAGCTACGCACTTGGTCCTTACCAGATTAGCGCACCCCAACTCC
CCGCCTATAATGGTCAAACCGTCGGGACCTTTTACTACGTAAACGATGCTGGTGGGCTGGAATCCAAAGT
ATTCTCCTCAGGGGGCCCTACACCCTACCCCAACTACGCCAATGCTGGTCATGTAGAAGGGCAGTCAGCA
CTGTTTATGCGCGATAATGGTATAAGCGAGGGGTTGGTCTTCCATAACAACCCAGAGGGTACTTGTGGCT
TCTGTGTGAATATGACTGAAACCCTTCTGCCCGAAAATGCCAAGATGACTGTCGTCCCACCTGAAGGCTA
GTCAGGGCCCTATTCTATAGTGTCACCTAAATGCTAGAGCTCGCTGATCAGCCTCGACTGTGCCTTCTAG
TTGCCAGCCATCTGTTGTTTGCCCCTCCCCCGTGCCTTCCTTGACCCTGGAAGGTGCCACTCCCACTGTC
CTTTCCTAATAAAATGAGGAAATTGCATCGCATTGTCTGAGTAGGTGTCATTCTATTCTGGGGGGTGGGG
TGGGGCAGGACAGCAAGGGGGAGGATTGGGAAGACAATAGCAGGCATGCTGGGGATGCGGTGGGCTCTAT
GGCTTCTGAGGCGGAAAGAACCAGCTGGGGCTCTAGGGGGTATCCCCACGCTGCAGTGAGCGGGACTCTG
GGGTTCGAAATGACCGACCAAGCGACGCCCAACCTGCCATCACGAGATTTCGATTCCACCGCCGCCTTCT
ATGAAAGGTTGGGCTTCGGAATCGTTTTCCGGGACGCCGGCTGGATGATCCTCCAGCGCGGGGATCTCAT
GCTGGAGTTCTTCGCCCACCCCAACTTGTTTATTGCAGCTTATAATGGTTACAAATAAAGCAATAGCATC
ACAAATTTCACAAATAAAGCATTTTTTTCACTGCATTCTAGTTGTGGTTTGTCCAAACTCATCAATGTAT
CTTATCATGTCTGTATACCGTCGACCTCTAGCTAGAGCTTGGCGTAATCATGGTCATAGCTGTTTCCTGT
GTGAAATTGTTATCCGCTCACAATTCCACACAACATACGAGCCGGAAGCATAAAGTGTAAAGCCTGGGGT
GCCTAATGAGTGAGCTAACTCACATTAATTGCGTTGCGCTCACTGCCCGCTTTCCAGTCGGGAAACCTGT
CGTGCCAGCTGCATTAATGAATCGGCCAACGCGCGGGGAGAGGCGGTTTGCGTATTGGGCGCTCTTCCGC
TTCCTCGCTCACTGACTCGCTGCGCTCGGTCGTTCGGCTGCGGCGAGCGGTATCAGCTCACTCAAAGGCG
GTAATACGGTTATCCACAGAATCAGGGGATAACGCAGGAAAGAACATGTGAGCAAAAGGCCAGCAAAAGG
CCAGGAACCGTAAAAAGGCCGCGTTGCTGGCGTTTTTCCATAGGCTCCGCCCCCCTGACGAGCATCACAA
AAATCGACGCTCAAGTCAGAGGTGGCGAAACCCGACAGGACTATAAAGATACCAGGCGTTTCCCCCTGGA
AGCTCCCTCGTGCGCTCTCCTGTTCCGACCCTGCCGCTTACCGGATACCTGTCCGCCTTTCTCCCTTCGG
GAAGCGTGGCGCTTTCTCATAGCTCACGCTGTAGGTATCTCAGTTCGGTGTAGGTCGTTCGCTCCAAGCT
GGGCTGTGTGCACGAACCCCCCGTTCAGCCCGACCGCTGCGCCTTATCCGGTAACTATCGTCTTGAGTCC
AACCCGGTAAGACACGACTTATCGCCACTGGCAGCAGCCACTGGTAACAGGATTAGCAGAGCGAGGTATG
TAGGCGGTGCTACAGAGTTCTTGAAGTGGTGGCCTAACTACGGCTACACTAGAAGAACAGTATTTGGTAT
CTGCGCTCTGCTGAAGCCAGTTACCTTCGGAAAAAGAGTTGGTAGCTCTTGATCCGGCAAACAAACCACC
GCTGGTAGCGGTGGTTTTTTTGTTTGCAAGCAGCAGATTACGCGCAGAAAAAAAGGATCTCAAGAAGATC
CTTTGATCTTTTCTACGGGGTCTGACGCTCAGTGGAACGAAAACTCACGTTAAGGGATTTTGGTCATGAG
ATTATCAAAAAGGATCTTCACCTAGATCCTTTTAAATTAAAAATGAAGTTTTAAATCAATCTAAAGTATA
TATGAGTAAACTTGGTCTGACAGTTACCAATGCTTAATCAGTGAGGCACCTATCTCAGCGATCTGTCTAT
TTCGTTCATCCATAGTTGCCTGACTCCCCGTCGTGTAGATAACTACGATACGGGAGGGCTTACCATCTGG
CCCCAGTGCTGCAATGATACCGCGAGATCCACGCTCACCGGCTCCAGATTTATCAGCAATAAACCAGCCA
GCCGGAAGGGCCGAGCGCAGAAGTGGTCCTGCAACTTTATCCGCCTCCATCCAGTCTATTAATTGTTGCC
GGGAAGCTAGAGTAAGTAGTTCGCCAGTTAATAGTTTGCGCAACGTTGTTGCCATTGCTACAGGCATCGT
GGTGTCACGCTCGTCGTTTGGTATGGCTTCATTCAGCTCCGGTTCCCAACGATCAAGGCGAGTTACATGA
TCCCCCATGTTGTGCAAAAAAGCGGTTAGCTCCTTCGGTCCTCCGATCGTTGTCAGAAGTAAGTTGGCCG
CAGTGTTATCACTCATGGTTATGGCAGCACTGCATAATTCTCTTACTGTCATGCCATCCGTAAGATGCTT
TTCTGTGACTGGTGAGTACTCAACCAAGTCATTCTGAGAATAGTGTATGCGGCGACCGAGTTGCTCTTGC
CCGGCGTCAATACGGGATAATACCGCGCCACATAGCAGAACTTTAAAAGTGCTCATCATTGGAAAACGTT
CTTCGGGGCGAAAACTCTCAAGGATCTTACCGCTGTTGAGATCCAGTTCGATGTAACCCACTCGTGCACC
CAACTGATCTTCAGCATCTTTTACTTTCACCAGCGTTTCTGGGTGAGCAAAAACAGGAAGGCAAAATGCC
GCAAAAAAGGGAATAAGGGCGACACGGAAATGTTGAATACTCATACTCTTCCTTTTTCAATATTATTGAA
GCATTTATCAGGGTTATTGTCTCATGAGCGGATACATATTTGAATGTATTTAGAAAAATAAACAAATAGG
GGTTCCGCGCACATTTCCCCGAAAAGTGCCACCTGACGTC
